Addgene plasmid #90416: pM9_fcpA_HD
Purpose: TALEN Backbone for Phaeodactylum tricornutum_ fcpA promotor_HD
Depositing lab: Peter Kroth. Depositing organization: Universitaet Konstanz. Publication: A fast and reliable strategy to generate TALEN-mediated gene knockouts in the diatom Phaeodactylum tricornutum. Serif M, Lepetit B, Weissert K, Kroth PG, Rio Bartulos C. Algal Research Volume 23, April 2017, Pages 186–195 10.1016/j.algal.2017.02.005.
Backbone
  Vector backbone: pPha-T1
  Backbone manufacturer: GenBank_NCBI: AF219942
  Backbone size w/o insert (bp): 3860
  Total vector size (bp): 7011
  Modifications to backbone: Site directed mutagenesis of BsaI Restriction sites, to delete it.
  Vector type: Phaeodactylum tricornutum
  Selectable markers: Bleomycin
Growth in bacteria
  Bacterial resistance: Chloramphenicol and Ampicillin, 25 & 100 μg/mL
  Growth temperature: 37°C
  Growth strain: ccdB Survival
  Copy number: High Copy
Gene/Insert
  Gene/Insert name: TALEN Backbone
  Species: Phaeodactylum tricornutum
Resource information
  A portion of this plasmid was derived from a plasmid made by: Tale Toolbox Feng Zhang, from Addgene. kit #1000000019
Terms and licenses: Academic/Nonprofit Terms; Industry Terms: Not Available to Industry
Depositor comments: N.E. Sanjana, L. Cong, Y. Zhou, M.M. Cunniff, G. Feng, F. Zhang A transcription activator-like effector toolbox for genome engineering Nat. Protoc., 7 (2012), pp. 171–192
How to cite: pM9_fcpA_HD was a gift from Peter Kroth (Addgene plasmid # 90416 ; http://n2t.net/addgene:90416 ; RRID:Addgene_90416)
