[The description below was written by a language model from this plasmid's Addgene catalogue record and pLannotate feature annotations shown in this document.]
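Description:
pM9_fcpA_HD is a TALEN destination ("backbone") plasmid for genome editing in the diatom Phaeodactylum tricornutum, built on the pPha-T1 diatom transformation vector, from which BsaI sites were removed by site-directed mutagenesis. It replicates in E. coli from a high-copy ColE1/pUC-type origin and carries AmpR. A bleomycin-family resistance gene (Sh ble) provides selection in the diatom. The catalogue lists a total size of about 7.0 kb, and the two sequence records (7,057 and 7,058 nt) show the same feature set in the same order, differing only in their start coordinate.

The payload is an incomplete TALEN open reading frame derived from a published TALE toolbox kit. An N-terminal TAL effector segment (annotated as an avrXa10 fragment) and a C-terminal TAL effector segment (avrBs3 fragment) fused to the FokI nuclease cleavage domain flank a bacterial stuffer carrying chloramphenicol resistance and the ccdB toxin gene. This stuffer explains the dual chloramphenicol/ampicillin selection and the need for a ccdB-tolerant host strain. In this kind of design the stuffer is replaced by a custom array of TALE repeats, typically by Golden Gate assembly, which is consistent with the removal of backbone BsaI sites. Correct clones then lose ccdB and survive in ordinary strains. "HD" presumably denotes the repeat-variable diresidue of the vector-encoded final half repeat, which specifies cytosine, though the record does not spell this out.

Expression in the diatom is stated to be driven by the fcpA (fucoxanthin chlorophyll a/c-binding protein A) promoter, which the automated annotation does not label. A short bGH polyadenylation fragment and an FCPA fragment lie downstream of FokI. The small HIV-1 LTR, lacI, rop and bom fragment hits look like incidental matches or vector remnants. Pairs of completed TALENs from such backbones are used to generate targeted gene knockouts in P. tricornutum.
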