Features (pLannotate 1.2.2; 22 found; start..end, strand, type, name):
    200..788     -  rep_origin     ori: high-copy-number ColE1/pMB1/pBR322/pUC origin of replication
    959..1819    -  CDS            AmpR: β-lactamase; bla; confers resistance to ampicillin, carbenicillin, and related antibiotics
   1820..1924    -  promoter       AmpR promoter: bla
   2019..2054    +  CDS            rop (fragment): Rop protein, which maintains plasmids at low copy number; rop
   2156..2207    +  misc_feature   bom (fragment): basis of mobility region from pBR322
   2270..2288    +  promoter       SP6 promoter: promoter for bacteriophage SP6 RNA polymerase
   2293..2311    +  misc_feature   MCS (fragment): pBluescript multiple cloning site
   2767..2800    +  LTR            5' LTR (truncated) (fragment): truncated 5' long terminal repeat (LTR) from HIV-1
   2816..2834    +  promoter       T7 promoter: promoter for bacteriophage T7 RNA polymerase
   2908..3375    +  CDS            avrXa10 (fragment): AVX10_XANOO - Experimental evidence at protein level: Swiss-Prot protein existence level 1. Avirulence protein. Induces the hypersensitive response (HR)in rice plants carrying the resistance gene Xa10. Activity depends on the presence of the core repeat domains; replacement with repeat domains from other proteins (AvrBs3 of X.euvesicatoria (AC P14727) or AvrXa7 of this organism) does not elicit the HR. Probably acts as a transcription factor in its host plant (rice) to induce plant resistance or disease. From Xanthomonas oryzae pv. oryzae.
   3406..3436    +  promoter       lac UV5 promoter: E. coli lac promoter with an "up" mutation
   3460..3489    +  promoter       cat promoter (fragment): promoter of the E. coli cat gene encoding chloramphenicol acetyltransferase
   3490..4149    +  CDS            CmR: chloramphenicol acetyltransferase; cat; confers resistance to chloramphenicol
   4328..4486    +  CDS            ccdA (fragment): CCDA_ECO57 - Also known as H, letA. Experimental evidence at protein level: Swiss-Prot protein existence level 1. Antitoxin component of a type II toxin-antitoxin (TA) system which inhibits the post-segregational killing (PSK) of plasmid-free cells, also referred to as a plasmid addiction system. Binds to and blocks the activity of CcdB; will also remove bound CcdB protein from the CcdB-GyrA complex by forming a CcdA-CcdB complex, a process termed rejuvenation. Functions as a transcriptional corepressor for the ccdAB operon, repression also requires CcdB (By similarity). From Escherichia coli
   4491..4793    +  CDS            ccdB: CCDB_ECOLI - Also known as G, letB, letD. Experimental evidence at protein level: Swiss-Prot protein existence level 1. Toxic component of a type II toxin-antitoxin (TA) system, functioning in plasmid maintainence. Responsible for the post- segregational killing (PSK) of plasmid-free cells, also referred to as a plasmid addiction system. Half-life of over 2 hours. Cell killing by CcdB is accompanied by filamentation, defects in chromosome and plasmid segregation, defects in cell division, formation of anucleate cells, decreased DNA synthesis and plasmid loss. Interferes with the activity of DN
   4905..5111    +  CDS            avrBs3 (fragment): AVRB3_XANEU - Experimental evidence at protein level: Swiss-Prot protein existence level 1. Avirulence protein. Acts as a transcription factor in C.annuum plants. In susceptible plants lacking the Bs3 resistance gene induces expression of a number of genes, including genes homologous to a family of auxin-induced genes, alpha-expansin genes, pectate lyase, anthocyanidin glucoside rhamnosyl transferase and at least one transcription factor, UPA20. Their expression leads to plant hypertrophy in mesophyll cells, probably mainly mediated by UPA20 (PubMed:17962565). In resistant plants induces the h
   5100..5687    +  CDS            fokIR (fragment): T2F1_PLAOK - Also known as rfoKI. Experimental evidence at protein level: Swiss-Prot protein existence level 1. Recognizes the double-stranded sequence 5'-GGATG-3'/3'-CATCC- 5' and cleaves respectively 14 bases after G-1 and 13 bases before C-1. From Planomicrobium okeanokoites (Planococcus okeanokoites) (Flavobacterium okeanokoites).
   5711..5776    +  polyA_signal   bGH poly(A) signal (fragment): bovine growth hormone polyadenylation signal
   5774..5875    +  CDS            FCPA (fragment): FCPA_PHATR - Also known as FCP1. Experimental evidence at transcript level: Swiss-Prot protein existence level 2. The light-harvesting complex (LHC) functions as a light receptor, it captures and delivers excitation energy to photosystems with which it is closely associated. Energy is transferred from the carotenoid and chlorophyll C (or B) to chlorophyll A and the photosynthetic reaction centers where it is used to synthesize ATP and reducing power. From Phaeodactylum tricornutum (Diatom).
   6356..6730    +  CDS            BleoR: antibiotic-binding protein; Sh ble from Streptoalloteichus hindustanus; confers resistance to bleomycin, phleomycin, and Zeocin™
   6982..7000    -  promoter       T7 promoter: promoter for bacteriophage T7 RNA polymerase
   7022..17      -  CDS            lacI (fragment) (across the origin): lac repressor; lacI; The lac repressor binds to the lac operator to inhibit transcription in E. coli. This inhibition can be relieved by adding lactose or isopropyl-β-D-thiogalactopyranoside (IPTG).
>Addgene plasmid #90416 | pM9_fcpA_HD | addgene full sequence | sequence record 183794 | Addgene NGS Result
GTTTGCGTATTGGGCGCTCTTCCGCTTCCTCGCTCACTGACTCGCTGCGCTCGGTCGTTCGGCTGCGGCG
AGCGGTATCAGCTCACTCAAAGGCGGTAATACGGTTATCCACAGAATCAGGGGATAACGCAGGAAAGAAC
ATGTGAGCAAAAGGCCAGCAAAAGGCCAGGAACCGTAAAAAGGCCGCGTTGCTGGCGTTTTTCCATAGGC
TCCGCCCCCCTGACGAGCATCACAAAAATCGACGCTCAAGTCAGAGGTGGCGAAACCCGACAGGACTATA
AAGATACCAGGCGTTTCCCCCTGGAAGCTCCCTCGTGCGCTCTCCTGTTCCGACCCTGCCGCTTACCGGA
TACCTGTCCGCCTTTCTCCCTTCGGGAAGCGTGGCGCTTTCTCATAGCTCACGCTGTAGGTATCTCAGTT
CGGTGTAGGTCGTTCGCTCCAAGCTGGGCTGTGTGCACGAACCCCCCGTTCAGCCCGACCGCTGCGCCTT
ATCCGGTAACTATCGTCTTGAGTCCAACCCGGTAAGACACGACTTATCGCCACTGGCAGCAGCCACTGGT
AACAGGATTAGCAGAGCGAGGTATGTAGGCGGTGCTACAGAGTTCTTGAAGTGGTGGCCTAACTACGGCT
ACACTAGAAGAACAGTATTTGGTATCTGCGCTCTGCTGAAGCCAGTTACCTTCGGAAAAAGAGTTGGTAG
CTCTTGATCCGGCAAACAAACCACCGCTGGTAGCGGTGGTTTTTTTGTTTGCAAGCAGCAGATTACGCGC
AGAAAAAAAGGATCTCAAGAAGATCCTTTGATCTTTTCTACGGGGTCTGACGCTCAGTGGAACGAAAACT
CACGTTAAGGGATTTTGGTCATGAGATTATCAAAAAGGATCTTCACCTAGATCCTTTTAAATTAAAAATG
AAGTTTTAAATCAATCTAAAGTATATATGAGTAAACTTGGTCTGACAGTTACCAATGCTTAATCAGTGAG
GCACCTATCTCAGCGATCTGTCTATTTCGTTCATCCATAGTTGCCTGACTCCCCGTCGTGTAGATAACTA
CGATACGGGAGGGCTTACCATCTGGCCCCAGTGCTGCAATGATACCGCGGGACCCACGCTCACCGGCTCC
AGATTTATCAGCAATAAACCAGCCAGCCGGAAGGGCCGAGCGCAGAAGTGGTCCTGCAACTTTATCCGCC
TCCATCCAGTCTATTAATTGTTGCCGGGAAGCTAGAGTAAGTAGTTCGCCAGTTAATAGTTTGCGCAACG
TTGTTGCCATTGCTACAGGCATCGTGGTGTCACGCTCGTCGTTTGGTATGGCTTCATTCAGCTCCGGTTC
CCAACGATCAAGGCGAGTTACATGATCCCCCATGTTGTGCAAAAAAGCGGTTAGCTCCTTCGGTCCTCCG
ATCGTTGTCAGAAGTAAGTTGGCCGCAGTGTTATCACTCATGGTTATGGCAGCACTGCATAATTCTCTTA
CTGTCATGCCATCCGTAAGATGCTTTTCTGTGACTGGTGAGTACTCAACCAAGTCATTCTGAGAATAGTG
TATGCGGCGACCGAGTTGCTCTTGCCCGGCGTCAATACGGGATAATACCGCGCCACATAGCAGAACTTTA
AAAGTGCTCATCATTGGAAAACGTTCTTCGGGGCGAAAACTCTCAAGGATCTTACCGCTGTTGAGATCCA
GTTCGATGTAACCCACTCGTGCACCCAACTGATCTTCAGCATCTTTTACTTTCACCAGCGTTTCTGGGTG
AGCAAAAACAGGAAGGCAAAATGCCGCAAAAAAGGGAATAAGGGCGACACGGAAATGTTGAATACTCATA
CTCTTCCTTTTTCAATATTATTGAAGCATTTATCAGGGTTATTGTCTCATGAGCGGATACATATTTGAAT
GTATTTAGAAAAATAAACAAATAGGGGTTCCGCGCACATTTCCCCGAAAAGTGCCACCTGACGTCTAAGA
AACCATTATTATCATGACATTAACCTATAAAAATAGGCGTATCACGAGGCCCTTTCGTCTCGCGCGTTTC
GGTGATGACGGTGAAAACCTCTGACACATGCAGCTCCCGGAGACGGTCACAGCTTGTCTGTAAGCGGATG
CCGGGAGCAGACAAGCCCGTCAGGGCGCGTCAGCGGGTGTTGGCGGGTGTCGGGGCTGGCTTAACTATGC
GGCATCAGAGCAGATTGTACTGAGAGTGCACCATATGGACATATTGTCGTTAGAACGCGGCTACAATTAA
TACATAACCTTATGTATCATACACATACGATTTAGGTGACACTATAGAACCAGATCCCCCGGGCTGCAGG
ACGCAATGGAGGATTATCACCGCAAAAATGAACTTCGAAAAAAACTTTCGAGCGACCATGGAAAAGGAGG
ATCAGATTCAGATTACAACAGTGGATTGCTCTGGTAGCAAATATCTTCTGCTAGATTGGCTCATGGTCGG
TTTTGGACGTTCGAAGCTCACCGTCAAAAGAAACAAAAGAGAAGAATGACGTCTTCGTGACGTAGAATCT
ACGACTGTACTCGGATCTGGGAAATGAATTGACTCACGGTCTTCTTCGAGTCCTGTTACAGGCCCTTGGT
CCGAACCCCCACACGATTTTTGCACCAAAGATTTGCTTCAATTTGCTGGATGTTTTGACTGCAAGATCAG
CTGGCCTAGCAAGAGTGCTCGTGTTGCTTCGTCGGGAATCCCTACGAATTTCAGTTCTGCACAAATTTGT
CTGCCGTTTCGAGAATTCGATATCATCGACTAATTCGAGCTCTCTGGCTAACTAGAGAACCCACTGCTTA
CTGGCTTATCGAAATTAATACGACTCACTATAGGGGCCACCATGGACTATAAGGACCACGACGGAGACTA
CAAGGATCATGATATTGATTACAAAGACGATGACGATAAGATGGCCCCAAAGAAGAAGCGGAAGGTCGGT
ATCCACGGAGTCCCAGCAGCCGTAGATTTGAGAACTTTGGGATATTCACAGCAGCAGCAGGAAAAGATCA
AGCCCAAAGTGAGGTCGACAGTCGCGCAGCATCACGAAGCGCTGGTGGGTCATGGGTTTACACATGCCCA
CATCGTAGCCTTGTCGCAGCACCCTGCAGCCCTTGGCACGGTCGCCGTCAAGTACCAGGACATGATTGCG
GCGTTGCCGGAAGCCACACATGAGGCGATCGTCGGTGTGGGGAAACAGTGGAGCGGAGCCCGAGCGCTTG
AGGCCCTGTTGACGGTCGCGGGAGAGCTGAGAGGGCCTCCCCTTCAGCTGGACACGGGCCAGTTGCTGAA
GATCGCGAAGCGGGGAGGAGTCACGGCGGTCGAGGCGGTGCACGCGTGGCGCAATGCGCTCACGGGAGCA
CCCCTCAACCTGACAGAGACCGCGGCCGCATTAGGCACCCCAGGCTTTACACTTTATGCTTCCGGCTCGT
ATAATGTGTGGATTTTGAGTTAGGATCCGTCGAGATTTTCAGGAGCTAAGGAAGCTAAAATGGAGAAAAA
AATCACTGGATATACCACCGTTGATATATCCCAATGGCATCGTAAAGAACATTTTGAGGCATTTCAGTCA
GTTGCTCAATGTACCTATAACCAGACCGTTCAGCTGGATATTACGGCCTTTTTAAAGACCGTAAAGAAAA
ATAAGCACAAGTTTTATCCGGCCTTTATTCACATTCTTGCCCGCCTGATGAATGCTCATCCGGAATTCCG
TATGGCAATGAAAGACGGTGAGCTGGTGATATGGGATAGTGTTCACCCTTGTTACACCGTTTTCCATGAG
CAAACTGAAACGTTTTCATCGCTCTGGAGTGAATACCACGACGATTTCCGGCAGTTTCTACACATATATT
CGCAAGATGTGGCGTGTTACGGTGAAAACCTGGCCTATTTCCCTAAAGGGTTTATTGAGAATATGTTTTT
CGTCTCAGCCAATCCCTGGGTGAGTTTCACCAGTTTTGATTTAAACGTGGCCAATATGGACAACTTCTTC
GCCCCCGTTTTCACCATGGGCAAATATTATACGCAAGGCGACAAGGTGCTGATGCCGCTGGCGATTCAGG
TTCATCATGCCGTTTGTGATGGCTTCCATGTCGGCAGAATGCTTAATGAATTACAACAGTACTGCGATGA
GTGGCAGGGCGGGGCGTAAAGATCTGGATCCGGCTTACTAAAAGCCAGATAACAGTATGCGTATTTGCGC
GCTGATTTTTGCGGTATAAGAATATATACTGATATGTATACCCGAAGTATGTCAAAAAGAGGTATGCTAT
GAAGCAGCGTATTACAGTGACAGTTGACAGCGACAGCTATCAGTTGCTCAAGGCATATATGATGTCAATA
TCTCCGGTCTGGTAAGCACAACCATGCAGAATGAAGCCCGTCGTCTGCGTGCCGAACGCTGGAAAGCGGA
AAATCAGGAAGGGATGGCTGAGGTCGCCCGGTTTATTGAAATGAACGGCTCTTTTGCTGACGAGAACAGG
GGCTGGTGAAATGCAGTTTAAGGTTTACACCTATAAAAGAGAGAGCCGTTATCGTCTGTTTGTGGATGTA
CAGAGTGATATTATTGACACGCCCGGGCGACGGATGGTGATCCCCCTGGCCAGTGCACGTCTGCTGTCAG
ATAAAGTCTCCCGTGAACTTTACCCGGTGGTGCATATCGGGGATGAAAGCTGGCGCATGATGACCACCGA
TATGGCCAGTGTGCCGGTCTCCGTTATCGGGGAAGAAGTGGCTGATCTCAGCCACCGCGAAAATGACATC
AAAAACGCCATTAACCTGATGTTCTGGGGAATATAAATGTCAGGCTCCCTTATACACAGCCAGTCTGCAG
GTCGACGGTCTCGACTCACGCCTGAGCAGGTAGTGGCTATTGCATCCCATGACGGGGGCAGACCCGCACT
GGAGTCAATCGTGGCCCAGCTTTCGAGGCCGGACCCCGCGCTGGCCGCACTCACTAATGATCATCTTGTA
GCGCTGGCCTGCCTCGGCGGACGACCCGCCTTGGATGCGGTGAAGAAGGGGCTCCCGCACGCGCCTGCAT
TGATTAAGCGGACCAACAGAAGGATTCCCGAGAGGACATCACATCGAGTGGCAGGTTCCCAACTCGTGAA
GAGTGAACTTGAGGAGAAAAAGTCGGAGCTGCGGCACAAATTGAAATACGTACCGCATGAATACATCGAA
CTTATCGAAATTGCTAGGAACTCGACTCAAGACAGAATCCTTGAGATGAAGGTAATGGAGTTCTTTATGA
AGGTTTATGGATACCGAGGGAAGCATCTCGGTGGATCACGAAAACCCGACGGAGCAATCTATACGGTGGG
GAGCCCGATTGATTACGGAGTGATCGTCGACACGAAAGCCTACAGCGGTGGGTACAATCTTCCCATCGGG
CAGGCAGATGAGATGCAACGTTATGTCGAAGAAAATCAGACCAGGAACAAACACATCAATCCAAATGAGT
GGTGGAAAGTGTATCCTTCATCAGTGACCGAGTTTAAGTTTTTGTTTGTCTCTGGGCATTTCAAAGGCAA
CTATAAGGCCCAGCTCACACGGTTGAATCACATTACGAACTGCAATGGTGCGGTTTTGTCCGTAGAGGAA
CTGCTCATTGGTGGAGAAATGATCAAAGCGGGAACTCTGACACTGGAAGAAGTCAGACGCAAGTTTAACA
ATGGCGAGATCAATTTCCGCTCATAAAAAATCAGCCTCGACTGTGCCTTCTAGTTGCCAGCCATCTGTTG
TTTGCCCCTCCCCCGTGCCTTCCTTGACCCTGGAAGCTTCAGAAGCGTGCTATCGAACTCAACCAGGGAC
GTGCGGCACAAATGGGCATCCTTGCTCTCATGGTGCACGAACAGTTGGGAGTCTCTATCCTTCCTTAAAA
ATTTAATTTTCATTAGTTGCAGTCACTCCGCTTTGGTTTCACAGTCAGGAATAACACTAGCTCGTCTTCA
CCATGGATGCCAATCTCGCCTATTCATGGTGTATAAAAGTTCAACATCCAAAGCTAGAACTTTTGGAAAG
AGAAAGAATATCCGAATAGGGCACGGCGTGCCGTATTGTTGGAGTGGACTAGCAGAAAGTGAGGAAGGCA
CAGGATGAGTTTTCTCGAGACATACCTTCAGCGTCGTCTTCACTGTCACAGTCAACTGACAGTAATCGTT
GATCCGGAGAGATTCAAAATTCAATCTGTTTGGACCTGGATAAGACACAAGAGCGACATCCTGACATGAA
CGCCGTAAACAGCAAATCCTGGTTGAACACGTATCCTTTTGGGGGCCTCCCGCTACGACGCTCGCTCCAG
CTGGGGCTTCCTTACTATACACAGCGCGCATATTTCACGGTTGCCAGATGTCAAGATGGCCAAGTTGACC
AGTGCCGTTCCGGTGCTCACCGCGCGCGACGTCGCCGGAGCGGTCGAGTTCTGGACCGACCGGCTCGGGT
TCTCCCGGGACTTCGTGGAGGACGACTTCGCCGGTGTGGTCCGGGACGACGTGACCCTGTTCATCAGCGC
GGTCCAGGACCAGGTGGTGCCGGACAACACCCTGGCCTGGGTGTGGGTGCGCGGCCTGGACGAGCTGTAC
GCCGAGTGGTCGGAGGTCGTGTCCACGAACTTCCGGGACGCCTCCGGGCCGGCCATGACCGAGATCGGCG
AGCAGCCGTGGGGGCGGGAGTTCGCCCTGCGCGACCCGGCCGGCAACTGCGTGCACTTCGTGGCCGAGGA
GCAGGACTGAACCTTCCTTAAAAATTTAATTTTCATTAGTTGCAGTCACTCCGCTTTGGTTTCACAGTCA
GGAATAACACTAGCTCGTCTTCACCATGGATGCCAATCTCGCCTATTCATGGTGTATAAAAGTTCAACAT
CCAAAGCTAGAACTTTTGGAAAGAGAAAGAATATCCGAATAGGGCACGGCGTGCCGTATTGTTGGAGTGG
ACTAGCAGAAAGTGAGGAAGGCACAGGATGAGTTTTCTCGAGGCCGGACTCCCTATAGTGAGTCGTATTA
ATTTCGATAAGCCAGGTTAACCTGCATTAATGAATCGGCCAACGCGCGGGGAGAGGCG
