Features (pLannotate 1.2.2; 22 found; start..end, strand, type, name):
    467..500     +  LTR            5' LTR (truncated) (fragment): truncated 5' long terminal repeat (LTR) from HIV-1
    516..534     +  promoter       T7 promoter: promoter for bacteriophage T7 RNA polymerase
    608..1075    +  CDS            avrXa10 (fragment): AVX10_XANOO - Experimental evidence at protein level: Swiss-Prot protein existence level 1. Avirulence protein. Induces the hypersensitive response (HR)in rice plants carrying the resistance gene Xa10. Activity depends on the presence of the core repeat domains; replacement with repeat domains from other proteins (AvrBs3 of X.euvesicatoria (AC P14727) or AvrXa7 of this organism) does not elicit the HR. Probably acts as a transcription factor in its host plant (rice) to induce plant resistance or disease. From Xanthomonas oryzae pv. oryzae.
   1106..1136    +  promoter       lac UV5 promoter: E. coli lac promoter with an "up" mutation
   1160..1189    +  promoter       cat promoter (fragment): promoter of the E. coli cat gene encoding chloramphenicol acetyltransferase
   1190..1849    +  CDS            CmR: chloramphenicol acetyltransferase; cat; confers resistance to chloramphenicol
   2028..2186    +  CDS            ccdA (fragment): CCDA_ECO57 - Also known as H, letA. Experimental evidence at protein level: Swiss-Prot protein existence level 1. Antitoxin component of a type II toxin-antitoxin (TA) system which inhibits the post-segregational killing (PSK) of plasmid-free cells, also referred to as a plasmid addiction system. Binds to and blocks the activity of CcdB; will also remove bound CcdB protein from the CcdB-GyrA complex by forming a CcdA-CcdB complex, a process termed rejuvenation. Functions as a transcriptional corepressor for the ccdAB operon, repression also requires CcdB (By similarity). From Escherichia coli
   2191..2493    +  CDS            ccdB: CCDB_ECOLI - Also known as G, letB, letD. Experimental evidence at protein level: Swiss-Prot protein existence level 1. Toxic component of a type II toxin-antitoxin (TA) system, functioning in plasmid maintainence. Responsible for the post- segregational killing (PSK) of plasmid-free cells, also referred to as a plasmid addiction system. Half-life of over 2 hours. Cell killing by CcdB is accompanied by filamentation, defects in chromosome and plasmid segregation, defects in cell division, formation of anucleate cells, decreased DNA synthesis and plasmid loss. Interferes with the activity of DN
   2605..2811    +  CDS            avrBs3 (fragment): AVRB3_XANEU - Experimental evidence at protein level: Swiss-Prot protein existence level 1. Avirulence protein. Acts as a transcription factor in C.annuum plants. In susceptible plants lacking the Bs3 resistance gene induces expression of a number of genes, including genes homologous to a family of auxin-induced genes, alpha-expansin genes, pectate lyase, anthocyanidin glucoside rhamnosyl transferase and at least one transcription factor, UPA20. Their expression leads to plant hypertrophy in mesophyll cells, probably mainly mediated by UPA20 (PubMed:17962565). In resistant plants induces the h
   2800..3387    +  CDS            fokIR (fragment): T2F1_PLAOK - Also known as rfoKI. Experimental evidence at protein level: Swiss-Prot protein existence level 1. Recognizes the double-stranded sequence 5'-GGATG-3'/3'-CATCC- 5' and cleaves respectively 14 bases after G-1 and 13 bases before C-1. From Planomicrobium okeanokoites (Planococcus okeanokoites) (Flavobacterium okeanokoites).
   3411..3476    +  polyA_signal   bGH poly(A) signal (fragment): bovine growth hormone polyadenylation signal
   3474..3575    +  CDS            FCPA (fragment): FCPA_PHATR - Also known as FCP1. Experimental evidence at transcript level: Swiss-Prot protein existence level 2. The light-harvesting complex (LHC) functions as a light receptor, it captures and delivers excitation energy to photosystems with which it is closely associated. Energy is transferred from the carotenoid and chlorophyll C (or B) to chlorophyll A and the photosynthetic reaction centers where it is used to synthesize ATP and reducing power. From Phaeodactylum tricornutum (Diatom).
   4055..4429    +  CDS            BleoR: antibiotic-binding protein; Sh ble from Streptoalloteichus hindustanus; confers resistance to bleomycin, phleomycin, and Zeocin™
   4681..4699    -  promoter       T7 promoter: promoter for bacteriophage T7 RNA polymerase
   4721..4774    -  CDS            lacI (fragment): lac repressor; lacI; The lac repressor binds to the lac operator to inhibit transcription in E. coli. This inhibition can be relieved by adding lactose or isopropyl-β-D-thiogalactopyranoside (IPTG).
   4957..5545    -  rep_origin     ori: high-copy-number ColE1/pMB1/pBR322/pUC origin of replication
   5716..6576    -  CDS            AmpR: β-lactamase; bla; confers resistance to ampicillin, carbenicillin, and related antibiotics
   6577..6681    -  promoter       AmpR promoter: bla
   6776..6811    +  CDS            rop (fragment): Rop protein, which maintains plasmids at low copy number; rop
   6913..6964    +  misc_feature   bom (fragment): basis of mobility region from pBR322
   7027..7045    +  promoter       SP6 promoter: promoter for bacteriophage SP6 RNA polymerase
   7050..11      +  misc_feature   MCS (fragment) (across the origin): pBluescript multiple cloning site
>Addgene plasmid #90416 | pM9_fcpA_HD | depositor full sequence | sequence record 189219 | pM9_fcpA_HD sequence 7057 bps
GGGCTGCAGGACGCAATGGAGGATTATCACCGCAAAAATGAACTTCGAAAAAAACTTTCGAGCGACCATG
GAAAAGGAGGATCAGATTCAGATTACAACAGTGGATTGCTCTGGTAGCAAATATCTTCTGCTAGATTGGC
TCATGGTCGGTTTTGGACGTTCGAAGCTCACCGTCAAAAGAAACAAAAGAGAAGAATGACGTCTTCGTGA
CGTAGAATCTACGACTGTACTCGGATCTGGGAAATGAATTGACTCACGGTCTTCTTCGAGTCCTGTTACA
GGCCCTTGGTCCGAACCCCCACACGATTTTTGCACCAAAGATTTGCTTCAATTTGCTGGATGTTTTGACT
GCAAGATCAGCTGGCCTAGCAAGAGTGCTCGTGTTGCTTCGTCGGGAATCCCTACGAATTTCAGTTCTGC
ACAAATTTGTCTGCCGTTTCGAGAATTCGATATCATCGACTAATTCGAGCTCTCTGGCTAACTAGAGAAC
CCACTGCTTACTGGCTTATCGAAATTAATACGACTCACTATAGGGGCCACCATGGACTATAAGGACCACG
ACGGAGACTACAAGGATCATGATATTGATTACAAAGACGATGACGATAAGATGGCCCCAAAGAAGAAGCG
GAAGGTCGGTATCCACGGAGTCCCAGCAGCCGTAGATTTGAGAACTTTGGGATATTCACAGCAGCAGCAG
GAAAAGATCAAGCCCAAAGTGAGGTCGACAGTCGCGCAGCATCACGAAGCGCTGGTGGGTCATGGGTTTA
CACATGCCCACATCGTAGCCTTGTCGCAGCACCCTGCAGCCCTTGGCACGGTCGCCGTCAAGTACCAGGA
CATGATTGCGGCGTTGCCGGAAGCCACACATGAGGCGATCGTCGGTGTGGGGAAACAGTGGAGCGGAGCC
CGAGCGCTTGAGGCCCTGTTGACGGTCGCGGGAGAGCTGAGAGGGCCTCCCCTTCAGCTGGACACGGGCC
AGTTGCTGAAGATCGCGAAGCGGGGAGGAGTCACGGCGGTCGAGGCGGTGCACGCGTGGCGCAATGCGCT
CACGGGAGCACCCCTCAACCTGACAGAGACCGCGGCCGCATTAGGCACCCCAGGCTTTACACTTTATGCT
TCCGGCTCGTATAATGTGTGGATTTTGAGTTAGGATCCGTCGAGATTTTCAGGAGCTAAGGAAGCTAAAA
TGGAGAAAAAAATCACTGGATATACCACCGTTGATATATCCCAATGGCATCGTAAAGAACATTTTGAGGC
ATTTCAGTCAGTTGCTCAATGTACCTATAACCAGACCGTTCAGCTGGATATTACGGCCTTTTTAAAGACC
GTAAAGAAAAATAAGCACAAGTTTTATCCGGCCTTTATTCACATTCTTGCCCGCCTGATGAATGCTCATC
CGGAATTCCGTATGGCAATGAAAGACGGTGAGCTGGTGATATGGGATAGTGTTCACCCTTGTTACACCGT
TTTCCATGAGCAAACTGAAACGTTTTCATCGCTCTGGAGTGAATACCACGACGATTTCCGGCAGTTTCTA
CACATATATTCGCAAGATGTGGCGTGTTACGGTGAAAACCTGGCCTATTTCCCTAAAGGGTTTATTGAGA
ATATGTTTTTCGTCTCAGCCAATCCCTGGGTGAGTTTCACCAGTTTTGATTTAAACGTGGCCAATATGGA
CAACTTCTTCGCCCCCGTTTTCACCATGGGCAAATATTATACGCAAGGCGACAAGGTGCTGATGCCGCTG
GCGATTCAGGTTCATCATGCCGTTTGTGATGGCTTCCATGTCGGCAGAATGCTTAATGAATTACAACAGT
ACTGCGATGAGTGGCAGGGCGGGGCGTAAAGATCTGGATCCGGCTTACTAAAAGCCAGATAACAGTATGC
GTATTTGCGCGCTGATTTTTGCGGTATAAGAATATATACTGATATGTATACCCGAAGTATGTCAAAAAGA
GGTATGCTATGAAGCAGCGTATTACAGTGACAGTTGACAGCGACAGCTATCAGTTGCTCAAGGCATATAT
GATGTCAATATCTCCGGTCTGGTAAGCACAACCATGCAGAATGAAGCCCGTCGTCTGCGTGCCGAACGCT
GGAAAGCGGAAAATCAGGAAGGGATGGCTGAGGTCGCCCGGTTTATTGAAATGAACGGCTCTTTTGCTGA
CGAGAACAGGGGCTGGTGAAATGCAGTTTAAGGTTTACACCTATAAAAGAGAGAGCCGTTATCGTCTGTT
TGTGGATGTACAGAGTGATATTATTGACACGCCCGGGCGACGGATGGTGATCCCCCTGGCCAGTGCACGT
CTGCTGTCAGATAAAGTCTCCCGTGAACTTTACCCGGTGGTGCATATCGGGGATGAAAGCTGGCGCATGA
TGACCACCGATATGGCCAGTGTGCCGGTCTCCGTTATCGGGGAAGAAGTGGCTGATCTCAGCCACCGCGA
AAATGACATCAAAAACGCCATTAACCTGATGTTCTGGGGAATATAAATGTCAGGCTCCCTTATACACAGC
CAGTCTGCAGGTCGACGGTCTCGACTCACGCCTGAGCAGGTAGTGGCTATTGCATCCCATGACGGGGGCA
GACCCGCACTGGAGTCAATCGTGGCCCAGCTTTCGAGGCCGGACCCCGCGCTGGCCGCACTCACTAATGA
TCATCTTGTAGCGCTGGCCTGCCTCGGCGGACGACCCGCCTTGGATGCGGTGAAGAAGGGGCTCCCGCAC
GCGCCTGCATTGATTAAGCGGACCAACAGAAGGATTCCCGAGAGGACATCACATCGAGTGGCAGGTTCCC
AACTCGTGAAGAGTGAACTTGAGGAGAAAAAGTCGGAGCTGCGGCACAAATTGAAATACGTACCGCATGA
ATACATCGAACTTATCGAAATTGCTAGGAACTCGACTCAAGACAGAATCCTTGAGATGAAGGTAATGGAG
TTCTTTATGAAGGTTTATGGATACCGAGGGAAGCATCTCGGTGGATCACGAAAACCCGACGGAGCAATCT
ATACGGTGGGGAGCCCGATTGATTACGGAGTGATCGTCGACACGAAAGCCTACAGCGGTGGGTACAATCT
TCCCATCGGGCAGGCAGATGAGATGCAACGTTATGTCGAAGAAAATCAGACCAGGAACAAACACATCAAT
CCAAATGAGTGGTGGAAAGTGTATCCTTCATCAGTGACCGAGTTTAAGTTTTTGTTTGTCTCTGGGCATT
TCAAAGGCAACTATAAGGCCCAGCTCACACGGTTGAATCACATTACGAACTGCAATGGTGCGGTTTTGTC
CGTAGAGGAACTGCTCATTGGTGGAGAAATGATCAAAGCGGGAACTCTGACACTGGAAGAAGTCAGACGC
AAGTTTAACAATGGCGAGATCAATTTCCGCTCATAAAAAATCAGCCTCGACTGTGCCTTCTAGTTGCCAG
CCATCTGTTGTTTGCCCCTCCCCCGTGCCTTCCTTGACCCTGGAAGCTTCAGAAGCGTGCTATCGAACTC
AACCAGGGACGTGCGGCACAAATGGGCATCCTTGCTCTCATGGTGCACGAACAGTTGGGAGTCTCTATCC
TTCCTTAAAAATTTAATTTTCATTAGTTGCAGTCACTCCGCTTTGGTTTCACAGTCAGGAATAACACTAG
CTCGTCTTCACCATGGATGCCAATCTCGCCTATTCATGGTGTATAAAAGTTCAACATCCAAAGCTAGAAC
TTTTGGAAAGAGAAAGAATATCCGAATAGGGCACGGCGTGCCGTATTGTTGGAGTGGACTAGCAGAAAGT
GAGGAAGGCACAGGATGAGTTTTCTCGAGACATACCTTCAGCGTCGTCTTCACTGTCACAGTCAACTGAC
AGTAATCGTTGATCCGGAGAGATTCAAAATTCAATCTGTTTGGACCTGGATAAGACACAAGAGCGACATC
CTGACATGAACGCCGTAAACAGCAAATCCTGGTTGAACACGTATCCTTTTGGGGGCCTCCGCTACGACGC
TCGCTCCAGCTGGGGCTTCCTTACTATACACAGCGCGCATATTTCACGGTTGCCAGATGTCAAGATGGCC
AAGTTGACCAGTGCCGTTCCGGTGCTCACCGCGCGCGACGTCGCCGGAGCGGTCGAGTTCTGGACCGACC
GGCTCGGGTTCTCCCGGGACTTCGTGGAGGACGACTTCGCCGGTGTGGTCCGGGACGACGTGACCCTGTT
CATCAGCGCGGTCCAGGACCAGGTGGTGCCGGACAACACCCTGGCCTGGGTGTGGGTGCGCGGCCTGGAC
GAGCTGTACGCCGAGTGGTCGGAGGTCGTGTCCACGAACTTCCGGGACGCCTCCGGGCCGGCCATGACCG
AGATCGGCGAGCAGCCGTGGGGGCGGGAGTTCGCCCTGCGCGACCCGGCCGGCAACTGCGTGCACTTCGT
GGCCGAGGAGCAGGACTGAACCTTCCTTAAAAATTTAATTTTCATTAGTTGCAGTCACTCCGCTTTGGTT
TCACAGTCAGGAATAACACTAGCTCGTCTTCACCATGGATGCCAATCTCGCCTATTCATGGTGTATAAAA
GTTCAACATCCAAAGCTAGAACTTTTGGAAAGAGAAAGAATATCCGAATAGGGCACGGCGTGCCGTATTG
TTGGAGTGGACTAGCAGAAAGTGAGGAAGGCACAGGATGAGTTTTCTCGAGGCCGGACTCCCTATAGTGA
GTCGTATTAATTTCGATAAGCCAGGTTAACCTGCATTAATGAATCGGCCAACGCGCGGGGAGAGGCGGTT
TGCGTATTGGGCGCTCTTCCGCTTCCTCGCTCACTGACTCGCTGCGCTCGGTCGTTCGGCTGCGGCGAGC
GGTATCAGCTCACTCAAAGGCGGTAATACGGTTATCCACAGAATCAGGGGATAACGCAGGAAAGAACATG
TGAGCAAAAGGCCAGCAAAAGGCCAGGAACCGTAAAAAGGCCGCGTTGCTGGCGTTTTTCCATAGGCTCC
GCCCCCCTGACGAGCATCACAAAAATCGACGCTCAAGTCAGAGGTGGCGAAACCCGACAGGACTATAAAG
ATACCAGGCGTTTCCCCCTGGAAGCTCCCTCGTGCGCTCTCCTGTTCCGACCCTGCCGCTTACCGGATAC
CTGTCCGCCTTTCTCCCTTCGGGAAGCGTGGCGCTTTCTCAATGCTCACGCTGTAGGTATCTCAGTTCGG
TGTAGGTCGTTCGCTCCAAGCTGGGCTGTGTGCACGAACCCCCCGTTCAGCCCGACCGCTGCGCCTTATC
CGGTAACTATCGTCTTGAGTCCAACCCGGTAAGACACGACTTATCGCCACTGGCAGCAGCCACTGGTAAC
AGGATTAGCAGAGCGAGGTATGTAGGCGGTGCTACAGAGTTCTTGAAGTGGTGGCCTAACTACGGCTACA
CTAGAAGGACAGTATTTGGTATCTGCGCTCTGCTGAAGCCAGTTACCTTCGGAAAAAGAGTTGGTAGCTC
TTGATCCGGCAAACAAACCACCGCTGGTAGCGGTGGTTTTTTTGTTTGCAAGCAGCAGATTACGCGCAGA
AAAAAAGGATCTCAAGAAGATCCTTTGATCTTTTCTACGGGGTCTGACGCTCAGTGGAACGAAAACTCAC
GTTAAGGGATTTTGGTCATGAGATTATCAAAAAGGATCTTCACCTAGATCCTTTTAAATTAAAAATGAAG
TTTTAAATCAATCTAAAGTATATATGAGTAAACTTGGTCTGACAGTTACCAATGCTTAATCAGTGAGGCA
CCTATCTCAGCGATCTGTCTATTTCGTTCATCCATAGTTGCCTGACTCCCCGTCGTGTAGATAACTACGA
TACGGGAGGGCTTACCATCTGGCCCCAGTGCTGCAATGATACCGCGGGACCCACGCTCACCGGCTCCAGA
TTTATCAGCAATAAACCAGCCAGCCGGAAGGGCCGAGCGCAGAAGTGGTCCTGCAACTTTATCCGCCTCC
ATCCAGTCTATTAATTGTTGCCGGGAAGCTAGAGTAAGTAGTTCGCCAGTTAATAGTTTGCGCAACGTTG
TTGCCATTGCTACAGGCATCGTGGTGTCACGCTCGTCGTTTGGTATGGCTTCATTCAGCTCCGGTTCCCA
ACGATCAAGGCGAGTTACATGATCCCCCATGTTGTGCAAAAAAGCGGTTAGCTCCTTCGGTCCTCCGATC
GTTGTCAGAAGTAAGTTGGCCGCAGTGTTATCACTCATGGTTATGGCAGCACTGCATAATTCTCTTACTG
TCATGCCATCCGTAAGATGCTTTTCTGTGACTGGTGAGTACTCAACCAAGTCATTCTGAGAATAGTGTAT
GCGGCGACCGAGTTGCTCTTGCCCGGCGTCAATACGGGATAATACCGCGCCACATAGCAGAACTTTAAAA
GTGCTCATCATTGGAAAACGTTCTTCGGGGCGAAAACTCTCAAGGATCTTACCGCTGTTGAGATCCAGTT
CGATGTAACCCACTCGTGCACCCAACTGATCTTCAGCATCTTTTACTTTCACCAGCGTTTCTGGGTGAGC
AAAAACAGGAAGGCAAAATGCCGCAAAAAAGGGAATAAGGGCGACACGGAAATGTTGAATACTCATACTC
TTCCTTTTTCAATATTATTGAAGCATTTATCAGGGTTATTGTCTCATGAGCGGATACATATTTGAATGTA
TTTAGAAAAATAAACAAATAGGGGTTCCGCGCACATTTCCCCGAAAAGTGCCACCTGACGTCTAAGAAAC
CATTATTATCATGACATTAACCTATAAAAATAGGCGTATCACGAGGCCCTTTCGTCTCGCGCGTTTCGGT
GATGACGGTGAAAACCTCTGACACATGCAGCTCCCGGAGACGGTCACAGCTTGTCTGTAAGCGGATGCCG
GGAGCAGACAAGCCCGTCAGGGCGCGTCAGCGGGTGTTGGCGGGTGTCGGGGCTGGCTTAACTATGCGGC
ATCAGAGCAGATTGTACTGAGAGTGCACCATATGGACATATTGTCGTTAGAACGCGGCTACAATTAATAC
ATAACCTTATGTATCATACACATACGATTTAGGTGACACTATAGAACCAGATCCCCC
